Addgene plasmid #130510: pDRESS_mTurquoise2_spatial-linker-P2A_mScarletI
Purpose: expresses mScarlet1
Depositing lab: Dorus Gadella. Depositing organization: University of Amsterdam. Publication: Multiparameter screening method for developing optimized red-fluorescent proteins. Bindels DS, Postma M, Haarbosch L, van Weeren L, Gadella TWJ Jr. Nat Protoc. 2020 Feb;15(2):450-478. doi: 10.1038/s41596-019-0250-7. PubMed 31942080.
Backbone
  Vector backbone: pDRESS
  Vector type: Mammalian Expression
Growth in bacteria
  Bacterial resistance: Kanamycin, 50 μg/mL
  Growth temperature: 37°C
  Growth strain: DH5alpha
  Copy number: High Copy
Gene/Insert
  Gene/Insert name: mScarlet1
  Species: Synthetic
  Cloning method: Restriction Enzyme; 5′ cloning site unknown (unknown if destroyed); 3′ cloning site unknown (unknown if destroyed)
  Sequencing primers: 5′ unknown
Terms and licenses: Academic/Nonprofit Terms; Industry Terms: Not Available to Industry
How to cite: pDRESS_mTurquoise2_spatial-linker-P2A_mScarletI was a gift from Dorus Gadella (Addgene plasmid # 130510 ; http://n2t.net/addgene:130510 ; RRID:Addgene_130510)
