[The description below was written by a language model from this plasmid's Addgene catalogue record and pLannotate feature annotations shown in this document.]
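Description:
pDRESS_mTurquoise2_spatial-linker-P2A_mScarletI is a 6,556-nt dual-host expression plasmid catalogued as a mammalian expression vector on the pDRESS backbone. It is propagated in E. coli through a high-copy ColE1/pUC-type origin and selected with kanamycin via an aph(3')-Ia gene annotated next to a fragment of the bla promoter.

The payload is a single open reading frame arrangement in which the cyan fluorescent protein mTurquoise2 lies upstream of the red fluorescent protein mScarlet-I (listed in the catalogue fields as "mScarlet1", a synthetic gene). According to the construct name, the two are joined by a spatial linker and a P2A self-cleaving peptide, although the feature table does not annotate either element in the gap between the two coding sequences. A P2A element would yield the two proteins as separate polypeptides in roughly equimolar amounts in mammalian cells, so that the cyan signal can serve as an internal reference for the red one.

Two promoters sit in tandem ahead of the cassette. A CMV enhancer/promoter with a chimeric β-actin/β-globin intron fragment is suited to mammalian expression. It is followed by the L-rhamnose-inducible rhaB promoter for regulated expression in E. coli. A thrombin cleavage site precedes mTurquoise2. Downstream are a rabbit β-globin poly(A) signal and a T7 terminator.

The backbone also carries baculovirus-derived sequences (lef2, ORF603, a polyhedrin fragment and the polyhedrin 3' UTR) and a single loxP site, whose roles the record does not explain.

The associated publication concerns multiparameter screening for optimized red fluorescent proteins, which fits a design allowing the same clone to be assessed in bacteria and mammalian cells.
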