Features (pLannotate 1.2.2; 19 found; start..end, strand, type, name):
      4..39      +  CDS            lef2 (fragment): baculovirus late expression factor 2
    181..305     +  CDS            lef2: baculovirus late expression factor 2
    343..948     +  CDS            ORF603: baculovirus ORF603 protein
   1020..1379    +  enhancer       CMV enhancer (fragment): human cytomegalovirus immediate early enhancer
   1381..1580    +  promoter       CMV promoter: human cytomegalovirus (CMV) immediate early promoter
   1732..1862    +  intron         chimeric intron (fragment): chimera between introns from chicken β-actin and rabbit β-globin
   1931..2049    +  promoter       rhaB promoter: promoter of the E. coli rhaBAD operon, conferring tight induction with L-rhamnose and repression with D-glucose in the presence of RhaR and RhaS (Giacalone et al., 2006)
   2151..2168    +  CDS            thrombin site: thrombin recognition and cleavage site
   2193..2909    +  CDS            mTurquoise2: mTurquoise2 is a basic (constitutively fluorescent) cyan fluorescent protein published in 2012, derived from Aequorea victoria. It is reported to be a rapidly-maturing monomer with very low acid sensitivity.
   3111..3806    +  CDS            mScarlet-I: mScarlet-I is a basic (constitutively fluorescent) red fluorescent protein published in 2016, derived from synthetic construct. It is reported to be a rapidly-maturing monomer with moderate acid sensitivity.
   3818..3886    +  CDS            HBB (fragment): HBB_PONPY - Experimental evidence at transcript level: Swiss-Prot protein existence level 2. Involved in oxygen transport from the lung to the various peripheral tissues. From Pongo pygmaeus (Bornean orangutan).
   3961..4016    +  polyA_signal   β-globin poly(A) signal: rabbit β-globin polyadenylation signal (Gil and Proudfoot, 1987)
   4104..4151    +  terminator     T7 terminator: transcription terminator for bacteriophage T7 RNA polymerase
   4165..4248    +  CDS            PH (fragment): PYHD_NPVAC - Also known as P29, POLH. Experimental evidence at protein level: Swiss-Prot protein existence level 1. Major component of the virus occlusion bodies which are large proteinaceous structures termed polyhedra. These structures serve as the protective package for the virus particles outside the infected host and allow natural transmission of virus between insect hosts, assisting persistence in the environment. Forms the paracrystalline lattice of polyhedra and interacts with enveloped virions as well as other accessory molecules and structures to form a mature viral occlusion body. F
   4252..4624    +  3'UTR          polyhedrin 3' UTR: 3' UTR from the Autographa californica nucleopolyhedrovirus polyhedrin gene (Suzuki et al., 2006)
   4878..4911    +  protein_bind   loxP: Cre-mediated recombination occurs in the 8-bp core sequence (GCATACAT). Cre recombinase
   5079..5666    -  rep_origin     ori: high-copy-number ColE1/pMB1/pBR322/pUC origin of replication
   5679..6494    -  CDS            KanR: aminoglycoside phosphotransferase; aph(3')-Ia; confers resistance to kanamycin in bacteria or G418 (Geneticin®) in eukaryotes
   6495..6546    -  promoter       AmpR promoter (fragment): bla
>Addgene plasmid #130510 | pDRESS_mTurquoise2_spatial-linker-P2A_mScarletI | addgene full sequence | sequence record 262639 | Addgene NGS Result
TCCTGCATCTTTTAATCAAATCCCAAGATGTGTATAAACGCGCCGGTATGTATAGGAAGAGGTTTATACT
AAACTGTTACATTGCAAACGTGGTTTCGTGTGCCAAGTGTGAAAACCGATGTTTAATCAAGGCTCTGACG
CATTTCTACAACCACGACTCCAAGTGTGTGGGTGAAGTCATGCATCTTTTAATCAAATCCCAAGATGTGT
ATAAACCACCAAACTGCCAAAAAATGAAAACTGTCGACAAGCTCTGTCCGTTTGCTGGCAACTGCAAGGG
TCTCAATCCTATTTGTAATTATTGAATAATAAAACAATTATAAATGTCAAATTTGTTTTTTATTAACGAT
ACAAACCAAACGCAACAAGAACATTTGTAGTATTATCTATAATTGAAAACGCGTAGTTATAATCGCTGAG
GTAATATTTAAAATCATTTTCAAATGATTCACAGTTAATTTGCGACAATATAATTTTATTTTCACATAAA
CTAGACGCCTTGTCGTCTTCTTCTTCGTATTCCTTCTCTTTTTCATTTTTCTCTTCATAAAAATTAACAT
AGTTATTATCGTATCCATATATGTATCTATCGTATAGAGTAAATTTTTTGTTGTCATAAATATATATGTC
TTTTTTAATGGGGTGTATAGTACCGCTGCGCATAGTTTTTCTGTAATTTACAACAGTGCTATTTTCTGGT
AGTTCTTCGGAGTGTGTTGCTTTAATTATTAAATTTATATAATCAATGAATTTGGGATCGTCGGTTTTAT
ACAATATGTTGCCGGCATAGTACGCAGCTTCTTCTAGTTCAATTACACCATTTTTTAGCAGCACCGGATT
AACATAACTTTCCAAAATGTTGTACGAACCGTTAAACAAAAACAGTTCACCTCCCTTTTCTATACTATTG
TCTGCGAGCAGTTGTTTGTTGTTAAAAATAACAGCCATTGTAATGAGACGCACAAACTAATATCACAAAC
TGGAAATGTCTATCAATATATAGTTGCTGATGGCCGGCCTATTAATAGTAATCAATTACGGGGTCATTAG
TTCATAGCCCATATATGGAGTTCCGCGTTACATAACTTACGGTAAATGGCCCGCCTGGCTGACCGCCCAA
CGACCCCCGCCCATTGACGTCAATAATGACGTATGTTCCCATAGTAACGCCAATAGGGACTTTCCATTGA
CGTCAATGGGTGGAGTATTTACGGTAAACTGCCCACTTGGCAGTACATCAAGTGTATCATATGCCAAGTC
CGCCCCCTATTGACGTCAATGACGGTAAATGGCCCGCCTGGCATTATGCCCAGTACATGACCTTACGGGA
CTTTCCTACTTGGCAGTACATCTACGTATTAGTCATCGCTATTACCATGCTGATGCGGTTTTGGCAGTAC
ACCAATGGGCGTGGATAGCGGTTTGACTCACGGGGATTTCCAAGTCTCCACCCCATTGACGTCAATGGGA
GTTTGTTTTGGCACCAAAATCAACGGGACTTTCCAAAATGTCGTAATAACCCCGCCCCGTTGACGCAAAT
GGGCGGTAGGCGTGTACGGTGGGAGGTCTATATAAGCAGACGTCGTTTAGTGAACCGTCAGATCACTAGA
TGCTTTATTGCGGTAGTTTATCACAGTTAAATTGCTAACGCCAGTCTCGAACTTAACGTGCAGAAGTTGG
TCGTGAGGCACTGGGCAGGTAAGTATCGGGCCCTTTGTGCGGGGGGAGCGGCTCGGGGCTGTCCGCGGGG
GGACGGCTGCCTTCGGGGGGGACGGGGCAGGGCGGGGTTCGGCTTCTGGCGTGTGACCGGCGGCTCTAGA
GCCTCTGCTAACCATGTTCATGCCTTCTTCTTTTTCCTACAGCTCCTGGGCAACGTGCTGGTTATTGTGC
TGTCTCATCATTTTGGCAAAGAATTGGATCGGACCGAAATCACCACAATTCAGCAAATTGTGAACATCAT
CACGTTCATCTTTCCCTGGTTGCCAAAGGCCCATTTTCCTGTCAGTAACGAGAAGGTCGCGAATTCAGGC
GCTTTTTAGACTGGTCGTAGGGAGACCACAACGGTTTCCCTCTAGAAATAATTTTGTTTAACTATAAGAA
GGAGATATACCATGCGGGGTTCTCATCATCACCACCATCACAGCAGCGGCCTGGTGCCGCGCGGCAGCTC
GCTAGCGCTGCCGGTCGCCACCATGGTGAGCAAGGGCGAGGAGCTGTTCACCGGGGTGGTGCCCATCCTG
GTCGAGCTGGACGGCGACGTAAACGGCCACAAGTTCAGCGTGTCCGGCGAGGGCGAGGGCGATGCCACCT
ACGGCAAGCTGACCCTGAAGTTCATCTGCACCACCGGCAAGCTGCCCGTGCCCTGGCCCACCCTCGTGAC
CACCCTGTCCTGGGGCGTGCAGTGCTTCGCCCGCTACCCCGACCACATGAAGCAGCACGACTTCTTCAAG
TCCGCCATGCCCGAAGGCTACGTCCAGGAGCGCACCATCTTCTTCAAGGACGACGGCAACTACAAGACCC
GCGCCGAGGTGAAGTTCGAGGGCGACACCCTGGTGAACCGCATCGAGCTGAAGGGCATCGACTTCAAGGA
GGACGGCAACATCCTGGGGCACAAGCTGGAGTACAACTACTTTAGCGACAACGTCTATATCACCGCCGAC
AAGCAGAAGAACGGCATCAAGGCCAACTTCAAGATCCGCCACAACATCGAGGACGGCGGCGTGCAGCTCG
CCGACCACTACCAGCAGAACACCCCCATCGGCGACGGCCCCGTGCTGCTGCCCGACAACCACTACCTGAG
CACCCAGTCCAAGCTGAGCAAAGACCCCAACGAGAAGCGCGATCACATGGTCCTGCTGGAGTTCGTGACC
GCCGCCGGGATCACTCTCGGCATGGACGAGCTCTACAAGTCGACCAGATCTCTGGCCGAGGCGGCAGCTA
AGGAGGCCGCGGCGAAGGAGGCAGCCGCGAAAGAAGCAGCCGCAAAGGAAGCGGCCGCCAAGGCTGCTGC
AAGATCTCTCGGATCGGGTGCTACTAACTTCAGCCTGCTGAAGCAGGCTGGAGACGTGGAGGAGAACCCT
GGACCTTCGCTAGCGCTACCGGTCGCCACCATGGTGAGCAAGGGCGAGGCAGTGATCAAGGAGTTCATGC
GGTTCAAGGTGCACATGGAGGGCTCCATGAACGGCCACGAGTTCGAGATCGAGGGCGAGGGCGAGGGCCG
CCCCTACGAGGGCACCCAGACCGCCAAGCTGAAGGTGACCAAGGGTGGCCCCCTGCCCTTCTCCTGGGAC
ATCCTGTCCCCTCAGTTCATGTACGGCTCCAGGGCCTTCATCAAGCACCCCGCCGACATCCCCGACTACT
ATAAGCAGTCCTTCCCCGAGGGCTTCAAGTGGGAGCGCGTGATGAACTTCGAGGACGGCGGCGCCGTGAC
CGTGACCCAGGACACCTCCCTGGAGGACGGCACCCTGATCTACAAGGTGAAGCTCCGCGGCACCAACTTC
CCTCCTGACGGCCCCGTAATGCAGAAGAAGACAATGGGCTGGGAAGCGTCCACCGAGCGGTTGTACCCCG
AGGACGGCGTGCTGAAGGGCGACATTAAGATGGCCCTGCGCCTGAAGGACGGCGGCCGCTACCTGGCGGA
CTTCAAGACCACCTACAAGGCCAAGAAGCCCGTGCAGATGCCCGGCGCCTACAACGTCGACCGCAAGTTG
GACATCACCTCCCACAACGAGGACTACACCGTGGTGGAACAGTACGAACGCTCCGAGGGCCGCCACTCCA
CCGGCGGCATGGACGAGCTGTACAAGTAAGTGATTAACCTCAGGTGCAGGCTGCCTATCAGAAGGTGGTG
GCTGGTGTGGCCAATGCCCTGGCTCACAAATACCACTGAGATCGATCTTTTTCCCTCTGCCAAAAATTAT
GGGGACATCATGAAGCCCCTTGAGCATCTGACTTCTGGCTAATAAAGGAAATTTATTTTCATTGCAATAG
TGTGTTGGAATTTTTTGTGTCTCTCACTCGGAAGGACATATGGGAGGGCAAATCATTTAAAACATCAGAA
TGAGTATTTGGTTTAGAGTTTGGCAACATATGCCCATATGTAACTAGCATAACCCCTTGGGGCCTCTAAA
CGGGTCTTGAGGGGTTTTTTGCTGAAAGCATGCGGAGGAAATTCTCCTTGAAGTTTCCCTGGTGTTCAAA
GTAAAGGAGTTTGCACCAGACGCACCTCTGTTCACTGGTCCGGCGTATTAAAACACGATACATTGTTATT
AGTACATTTATTAAGCGCTAGATTCTGTGCGTTGTTGATTTACAGACAATTGTTGTACGTATTTTAATAA
TTCATTAAATTTATAATCTTTAGGGTGGTATGTTAGAGCGAAAATCAAATGATTTTCAGCGTCTTTATAT
CTGAATTTAAATATTAAATCCTCAATAGATTTGTAAAATAGGTTTCGATTAGTTTCAAACAAGGGTTGTT
TTTCCGAACCGATGGCTGGACTATCTAATGGATTTTCGCTCAACGCCACAAAACTTGCCAAATCTTGTAG
CAGCAATCTAGCTTTGTCGATATTCGTTTGTGTTTTGTTTTGTAATAAAGGTTCGACGTCGTTCAAAATA
TTATGCGCTTTTGTATTTCTTTCATCACTGTCGTTAGTATACAATTGACTCGACGTAAACACGTTAAATA
GAGCTTGGACATATTTAACATCGGGCGTGTTAGCTTTATTAGGCCGATTATCGTCGTCGTCCCAACCCTC
GTCGTTAGAAGTTGCTTCCGAAGACGATTTTGCCATAGCCACACGACGCCTATTAATTGTGTCGGCTAAC
ACGTCCGCGATCAAATTTGTAGTTGAGCTTTTTGGAATTGCGATCGCATAACTTCGTATAGCATACATTA
TACGAAGTTATAAGCTCGGAACGCTGCGCTCGGTCGTTCGGCTGCGGCGAGCGGTATCAGCTCACTCAAA
GGCGGTAATACGGTTATCCACAGAATCAGGGGATAACGCAGGAAAGAACATGTGAGCAAAAGGCCAGCAA
AAGGCCAGGAACCGTAAAAAGGCCGCGTTGCTGGCGTTTTTCCATAGGCTCCGCCCCCTGACGAGCATCA
CAAAAATCGACGCTCAAGTCAGAGGTGGCGAAACCCGACAGGACTATAAAGATACCAGGCGTTTCCCCCT
GGAAGCTCCCTCGTGCGCTCTCCTGTTCCGACCCTGCCGCTTACCGGATACCTGTCCGCCTTTCTCCCTT
CGGGAAGCGTGGCGCTTTCTCATAGCTCACGCTGTAGGTATCTCAGTTCGGTGTAGGTCGTTCGCTCCAA
GCTGGGCTGTGTGCACGAACCCCCCGTTCAGCCCGACCGCTGCGCCTTATCCGGTAACTATCGTCTTGAG
TCCAACCCGGTAAGACACGACTTATCGCCACTGGCAGCAGCCACTGGTAACAGGATTAGCAGAGCGAGGT
ATGTAGGCGGTGCTACAGAGTTCTTGAAGTGGTGGCCTAACTACGGCTACACTAGAAGAACAGTATTTGG
TATCTGCGCTCTGCTGAAGCCAGTTACCTTCGGAAAAAGAGTTGGTAGCTCTTGATCCGGCAAACAAACC
ACCGCTGGTAGCGGTGGTTTTTTTGTTTGCAAGCAGCAGATTACGCGCAGAAAAAAAGGATCTCAAGAAG
ATCCTTTGTTAGAAAAACTCATCGAGCATCAAGTGAAACTGCAATTTATTCATATCAGGATTATCAATAC
CATATTTTTGAAAAAGCCGTTTCTGTAATGAAGGAGAAAACTCACCGAGGCAGTTCCATAGGATGGCAAG
ATCCTGGTATCGGTCTGCGATTCCGACTCGTCCAACATCAATACAACCTATTAATTTCCCCTCGTCAAAA
ATAAGGTTATCAAGTGAGAAATCACCATGAGTGACGACTGAATCCGGTGAGAATGGCAAAAGCTTATGCA
TTTCTTTCCAGACTTGTTCAACAGGCCAGCCATTACGCTCGTCATCAAAATCACTCGCACCAACCAAACC
GTTATTCATTCGTGATTGCGCCTGAGCGAGACGAAATACGCGATCGCCGTTAAAAGGACAATTACAAACA
GGAATCGAATGCAACCGGCGCAGGAACACTGCCAGCGCATCAACAATATTTTCACCTGAATCAGGATATT
CTTCTAATACCTGGAATGCTGTTTTCCCTGGGATCGCAGTGGTGAGTAACCATGCATCATCAGGAGTACG
GATAAAATGCTTGATGGTCGGAAGAGGCATAAATTCCGTCAGCCAGTTTAGCCTGACCATCTCATCTGTA
ACATCATTGGCAACGCTACCTTTGCCATGTTTCAGAAACAACTCTGGCGCATCGGGCTTCCCATACAATC
GATAGATTGTCGCACCTGATTGCCCGACATTATCGCGAGCCCATTTATACCCATATAAATCAGCATCCAT
GTTGGAATTTAATCGCGGCCTCGAGCAAGACGTTTCCCGTTGAATATGGCTCATACTCTTCCTTTTTCAA
TATTATTGAAGCATTTATCAGGGTTATTGTCTCATGTCCGCGCGTT
